Addgene plasmid #177916: pAV-U6+27-Tornado-Squash-SAM-sensor 4-2
Purpose: Expresses Squash-SAM sensor 4-2 as circular RNA in mammalian cells using the Tornado expression system.
Depositing lab: Samie Jaffrey. Depositing organization: Cornell University. Publication: Repurposing an adenine riboswitch into a fluorogenic imaging and sensing tag. Dey SK, Filonov GS, Olarerin-George AO, Jackson BT, Finley LWS, Jaffrey SR. Nat Chem Biol. 2021 Dec 22. pii: 10.1038/s41589-021-00925-0. doi: 10.1038/s41589-021-00925-0. PubMed 34937909.
Backbone
  Vector backbone: pAV-U6+27
  Backbone size w/o insert (bp): 6150
  Total vector size (bp): 6419
  Vector type: Mammalian Expression
Growth in bacteria
  Bacterial resistance: Ampicillin, 100 μg/mL
  Growth temperature: 37°C
  Growth strain: NEB Stable
  Copy number: Unknown
Gene/Insert
  Gene/Insert name: Tornado-Squash-SAM-sensor 4-2
  Species: Synthetic
  Insert size (bp): 269
  Promoter: U6+27
  Cloning method: Restriction Enzyme; 5′ cloning site SalI (not destroyed); 3′ cloning site XbaI (not destroyed)
  Sequencing primers: 5′ 5'-GAGGGCCTATTTCCCATGATT-3'; 3′ 5'-CATATGGATATCGGTAAC-3'
Terms and licenses: Academic/Nonprofit Terms; Industry Terms: Not Available to Industry
How to cite: pAV-U6+27-Tornado-Squash-SAM-sensor 4-2 was a gift from Samie Jaffrey (Addgene plasmid # 177916 ; http://n2t.net/addgene:177916 ; RRID:Addgene_177916)
