[The description below was written by a language model from this plasmid's Addgene catalogue record and pLannotate feature annotations shown in this document.]
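Description:
pAV-U6+27-Tornado-Squash-SAM-sensor 4-2 is a mammalian expression plasmid built on the pAV-U6+27 backbone, designed to produce a genetically encoded fluorogenic RNA sensor for S-adenosylmethionine (SAM) as a circular RNA in mammalian cells. It is propagated in E. coli through a high-copy ColE1/pUC-type origin with ampicillin selection (AmpR with its bla promoter), and it also carries an f1 phage origin. Fragments of AAV2 inverted terminal repeats are annotated on either side of the mammalian cassettes, reflecting the AAV-derived ancestry of the backbone, although the record describes use only as an expression plasmid. A divergently oriented SV40 enhancer/early promoter drives a Tn5-derived neo gene (with adjacent ble and transposase remnants), followed by the SV40 small t intron and poly(A) signal, which would allow G418 selection in mammalian cells.

The payload is a 269 bp synthetic insert cloned between SalI and XbaI downstream of the U6+27 promoter, an RNA polymerase III promoter that retains the first 27 nucleotides of U6 snRNA. In the Tornado system, the RNA of interest is flanked by self-cleaving twister ribozymes (one twister-P3 fragment is detected in the annotation). Their cleavage leaves ends that an endogenous RNA ligase joins, yielding a stable circular RNA that accumulates to high levels. Here the circularised RNA is a sensor based on Squash, a fluorogenic aptamer engineered from an adenine riboswitch, arranged so that fluorescence reports SAM. The Squash and SAM-sensing regions themselves are not annotated in the feature table. The sequenced record is 6,236 nt, somewhat shorter than the 6,419 bp catalogue size.
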