Features (pLannotate 1.2.2; 20 found; start..end, strand, type, name):
    118..358     +  promoter       U6 promoter: RNA polymerase III promoter for human U6 snRNA
    404..470     +  ncRNA          twister-P3 (fragment): Accession: RF03154 - type-P3 twister ribozyme
    701..721     +  misc_feature   MCS (fragment): pUC18/19 multiple cloning site
    779..900     +  polyA_signal   SV40 poly(A) signal: SV40 polyadenylation signal
    949..1078    +  repeat_region  AAV2 ITR (fragment): inverted terminal repeat of adeno-associated virus serotype 2 inverted
   1101..1168    +  CDS            lacZα (fragment): LacZα fragment of β-galactosidase; lacZ fragment
   1199..1627    -  rep_origin     f1 ori (sequence partly withheld): f1 bacteriophage origin of replication; arrow indicates direction of (+) strand synthesis
   1654..1758    +  promoter       AmpR promoter: bla
   1759..2619    +  CDS            AmpR: β-lactamase; bla; confers resistance to ampicillin, carbenicillin, and related antibiotics
   2790..3378    +  rep_origin     ori: high-copy-number ColE1/pMB1/pBR322/pUC origin of replication
   3543..3591    -  repeat_region  AAV2 ITR (fragment): inverted terminal repeat of adeno-associated virus serotype 2 inverted
   3647..3781    -  polyA_signal   SV40 poly(A) signal: SV40 polyadenylation signal
   3804..3887    -  CDS            large T antigen (fragment): large T antigen from SV40 (simian virus 40)
   4206..4226    -  CDS            SV40 NLS: nuclear localization signal of SV40 (simian virus 40) large T antigen
   4356..4421    -  intron         small t intron: SV40 (simian virus 40) small t antigen intron
   4423..4497    -  CDS            small t antigen (fragment): SV40 (simian virus 40) small t antigen
   4500..4820    -  CDS            ble (fragment): BLE_KLEPN - Experimental evidence at protein level: Swiss-Prot protein existence level 1. Binding protein with a strong affinity to the bleomycin family of antibiotics. Binds to CL990; an antimitotic-antibiotic compound. From Klebsiella pneumoniae.
   4844..5635    -  CDS            neo: KKA2_KLEPN - Also known as kan, nptII. Experimental evidence at protein level: Swiss-Prot protein existence level 1. Resistance to kanamycin, neomycin, paromomycin, ribostamycin, butirosin and gentamicin B. From Klebsiella pneumoniae.
   5667..5990    -  CDS            tnpA (fragment): TN5P_ECOLX - Also known as tnp. Experimental evidence at protein level: Swiss-Prot protein existence level 1. Mediates transposition of transposon Tn5 by a 'cut and paste' mechanism. First, the monomeric transposase binds the 19 bp inverted DNA repeats flanking the transposon. Then, dimerization of the DNA- bound transposase creates a synaptic DNA complex. After nicking of the first DNA strand, excision of the transposon proceeds through a series of intermediates. The transposase then mediates the insertion of the transposon at a new site by strand transfer. The activity of the wild- type tran
   5992..85      -  promoter       SV40 promoter (across the origin): SV40 enhancer and early promoter
>Addgene plasmid #177916 | pAV-U6+27-Tornado-Squash-SAM-sensor 4-2 | addgene full sequence | sequence record 354607 | Addgene NGS Result
TGGTTGCTGACTAATTGAGATGCATGCTTTGCATACTTCTGCCTGCTGGGGAGCCTGGGGACTTTCCACA
CCCTAACTGACACACATTCCACAGCCGGATCCAAGGTCGGGCAGGAAGAGGGCCTATTTCCCATGATTCC
TTCATATTTGCATATACGATACAAGGCTGTTAGAGAGATAATTAGAATTAATTTGACTGTAAACACAAAG
ATATTAGTACAAAATACGTGACGTAGAAAGTAATAATTTCTTGGGTAGTTTGCAGTTTTAAAATTATGTT
TTAAAATGGACTATCATATGCTTACCGTAACTTGAAAGTATTTCGATTTCTTGGCTTTATATATCTTGTG
GAAAGGACGAAACACCGTGCTCGCTTCGGCAGCACATATACTAGTCGACGGGCCGCACTCGCCGGTCCCA
AGCCCGGATAAAATGGGAGGGGGCGGGAAACCGCCTAACCATGCCGAGTGCGGCCGCCGCCAGATGCCTT
GTAACCGAAAGGGACACAAGGTGAGCCCAATAATACGGTTTGGGTTAGGATAGGAAGTAGAGCCGTAAAC
TCTCTAAGCGGTGTCGAAAGGATGGCGGTGGCCGCGGTCGGCGTGGACTGTAGAACACTGCCAATGCCGG
TCCCAAGCCCGGATAAAAGTGGAGGGTACAGTCCACGCTCTAGAGCGGACTTCGGTCCGCTTTTTACTAG
GACCTGCAGGCATGCAAGCTTGACGTCGGTTACCGATATCCATATGGCGACCGCATCGATCTCGAGCCGA
GGACTAGTAACTTGTTTATTGCAGCTTATAATGGTTACAAATAAAGCAATAGCATCACAAATTTCACAAA
TAAAGCATTTTTTTCACTGCATTCTAGTTGTGGTTTGTCCAAACTCATCAATGTATCTTATCATGTCTTA
CGTAGATAAGTAGCATGGCGGGTTAATCATTAACTACAAGGAACCCCTAGTGATGGAGTTGGCCACTCCC
TCTCTGCGCGCTCGCTCGCTCACTGAGGCCGGGCGACCAAAGGTCGCCCGACGCCCGGGCTTTGCCCGGG
CGGCCTCAGTGAGCGAGCGAGCGCGCAGAGAGGGACAGATCTGCAGATCTGCTGGCGTAATAGCGAAGAG
GCCCGCACCGATCGCCCTTCCCAACAGTTGCGCAGCCTGAATGGCGAATGGAAATTGTAAGCGTTAATAT
TTTGTTAAAATTCGCGTTAAATTTTTGTTAAATCAGCTCATTTTTTAACCAATAGGCCGAAATCGGCAAA
ATCCCTTATAAATCAAAAGAATAGACCGAGATAGGGT
[37 nt withheld, positions 1298-1334]
AAAGAACGTGGACTCCAACGTCAAAGG
[49 nt withheld, positions 1362-1410]
T
[91 nt withheld, positions 1412-1502]
G
[124 nt withheld, positions 1504-1627]
CAGGTGGCACTTTTCGGGGAAATGTGCGCGGAACCCCTATTTGTTTATTTTTCTAAATACATTCAAATAT
GTATCCGCTCATGAGACAATAACCCTGATAAATGCTTCAATAATATTGAAAAAGGAAGAGTATGAGTATT
CAACATTTCCGTGTCGCCCTTATTCCCTTTTTTGCGGCATTTTGCCTTCCTGTTTTTGCTCACCCAGAAA
CGCTGGTGAAAGTAAAAGATGCTGAAGATCAGTTGGGTGCACGAGTGGGTTACATCGAACTGGATCTCAA
CAGCGGTAAGATCCTTGAGAGTTTTCGCCCCGAAGAACGTTTTCCAATGATGAGCACTTTTAAAGTTCTG
CTATGTGGCGCGGTATTATCCCGTATTGACGCCGGGCAAGAGCAACTCGGTCGCCGCATACACTATTCTC
AGAATGACTTGGTTGAGTACTCACCAGTCACAGAAAAGCATCTTACGGATGGCATGACAGTAAGAGAATT
ATGCAGTGCTGCCATAACCATGAGTGATAACACTGCGGCCAACTTACTTCTGACAACGATCGGAGGACCG
AAGGAGCTAACCGCTTTTTTGCACAACATGGGGGATCATGTAACTCGCCTTGATCGTTGGGAACCGGAGC
TGAATGAAGCCATACCAAACGACGAGCGTGACACCACGATGCCTGTAGCAATGGCAACAACGTTGCGCAA
ACTATTAACTGGCGAACTACTTACTCTAGCTTCCCGGCAACAATTAATAGACTGGATGGAGGCGGATAAA
GTTGCAGGACCACTTCTGCGCTCGGCCCTTCCGGCTGGCTGGTTTATTGCTGATAAATCTGGAGCCGGTG
AGCGTGGGTCTCGCGGTATCATTGCAGCACTGGGGCCAGATGGTAAGCCCTCCCGTATCGTAGTTATCTA
CACGACGGGGAGTCAGGCAACTATGGATGAACGAAATAGACAGATCGCTGAGATAGGTGCCTCACTGATT
AAGCATTGGTAACTGTCAGACCAAGTTTACTCATATATACTTTAGATTGATTTAAAACTTCATTTTTAAT
TTAAAAGGATCTAGGTGAAGATCCTTTTTGATAATCTCATGACCAAAATCCCTTAACGTGAGTTTTCGTT
CCACTGAGCGTCAGACCCCGTAGAAAAGATCAAAGGATCTTCTTGAGATCCTTTTTTTCTGCGCGTAATC
TGCTGCTTGCAAACAAAAAAACCACCGCTACCAGCGGTGGTTTGTTTGCCGGATCAAGAGCTACCAACTC
TTTTTCCGAAGGTAACTGGCTTCAGCAGAGCGCAGATACCAAATACTGTTCTTCTAGTGTAGCCGTAGTT
AGGCCACCACTTCAAGAACTCTGTAGCACCGCCTACATACCTCGCTCTGCTAATCCTGTTACCAGTGGCT
GCTGCCAGTGGCGATAAGTCGTGTCTTACCGGGTTGGACTCAAGACGATAGTTACCGGATAAGGCGCAGC
GGTCGGGCTGAACGGGGGGTTCGTGCACACAGCCCAGCTTGGAGCGAACGACCTACACCGAACTGAGATA
CCTACAGCGTGAGCTATGAGAAAGCGCCACGCTTCCCGAAGGGAGAAAGGCGGACAGGTATCCGGTAAGC
GGCAGGGTCGGAACAGGAGAGCGCACGAGGGAGCTTCCAGGGGGAAACGCCTGGTATCTTTATAGTCCTG
TCGGGTTTCGCCACCTCTGACTTGAGCGTCGATTTTTGTGATGCTCGTCAGGGGGGCGGAGCCTATGGAA
AAACGCCAGCAACGCGGCCTTTTTACGGTTCCTGGCCTTTTGCTGGCCTTTTGCTCACATGTTCTTTCCT
GCGTTATCCCCTGATTCTGTGGATAACCGTATTACCGCCTTTGAGTGAGCTGATACCGCTCGCCGCAGCC
GAACGACCGAGCGCAGCGAGTCAGTGAGCGAGCGCGCAGAGAGGGAGTGGCCAACTCCATCACTAGGGGT
TCCTGGAGGGGTGGAGTCGTGACGTGAATTACGTCATAGGGTTAGGGAGGTCCTGGATCGATCCAGACAT
GATAAGATACATTGATGAGTTTGGACAAACCACAACTAGAATGCAGTGAAAAAAATGCTTTATTTGTGAA
ATTTGTGATGCTATTGCTTTATTTGTAACCATTATAAGCTGCAATAAACAAGTTAACAACAACAATTGCA
TTCATTTTATGTTTCAGGTTCAGGGGGAGGTGTGGGAGGTTTTTTAAAGCAAGTAAAACCTCTACAAATG
TGGTATGGCTGATTATGATCTCTAGTCAAGGCACTATACATCAAATATTCCTTATTAACCCCTTTACAAA
TTAAAAAGCTAAAGGTACACAATTTTTGAGCATAGTTATTAATAGCAGACACTCTATGCCTGTGTGGAGT
AAGAAAAAACAGTATGTTATGATTATAACTGTTATGCCTACTTATAAAGGTTACAGAATATTTTTCCATA
ATTTTCTTGTATAGCAGTGCAGCTTTTTCCTTTGTGGTGTAAATAGCAAAGCAAGCAAGAGTTCTATTAC
TAAACACAGCATGACTCAAAAAACTTAGCAATTCTGAAGGAAAGTCCTTGGGGTCTTCTACCTTTCTCTT
CTTTTTTGGAGGAGTAGAATGTTGAGAGTCAGCAGTAGCCTCATCATCACTAGATGGCATTTCTTCTGAG
CAAAACAGGTTTTCCTCATTAAAGGCATTCCACCACTGCTCCCATTCATCAGTTCCATAGGTTGGAATCT
AAAATACACAAACAATTAGAATCAGTAGTTTAACACATTATACACTTAAAAATTTTATATTTACCTTAGA
GCTTTAAATCTCTGTAGGTAGTTTGTCCAATTATGTCACACCACAGAAGTAAGGTTCCTTCACAAAGATC
CGGACCAAAGCGGCCATCGTGCCTCCCCACTCCTGCAGTTCGGGGGCATGGATGCGCGGATAGCCGCTGC
TGGTTTCCTGGATGCCGACGGATTTGCACTGCCGGTAGAACTCCGCGAGGTCGTCCAGCCTCAGGCAGCA
GCTGAACCAACTCGCGAGGGGATCGAGCCCGGGGTGGGCGAAGAACTCCAGCATGAGATCCCCGCGCTGG
AGGATCATCCAGCCGGCGTCCCGGAAAACGATTCCGAAGCCCAACCTTTCATAGAAGGCGGCGGTGGAAT
CGAAATCTCGTGATGGCAGGTTGGGCGTCGCTTGGTCGGTCATTTCGAACCCCAGAGTCCCGCTCAGAAG
AACTCGTCAAGAAGGCGATAGAAGGCGATGCGCTGCGAATCGGGAGCGGCGATACCGTAAAGCACGAGGA
AGCGGTCAGCCCATTCGCCGCCAAGCTCTTCAGCAATATCACGGGTAGCCAACGCTATGTCCTGATAGCG
GTCCGCCACACCCAGCCGGCCACAGTCGATGAATCCAGAAAAGCGGCCATTTTCCACCATGATATTCGGC
AAGCAGGCATCGCCATGGGTCACGACGAGATCCTCGCCGTCGGGCATGCGCGCCTTGAGCCTGGCGAACA
GTTCGGCTGGCGCGAGCCCCTGATGCTCTTCGTCCAGATCATCCTGATCGACAAGACCGGCTTCCATCCG
AGTACGTGCTCGCTCGATGCGATGTTTCGCTTGGTGGTCGAATGGGCAGGTAGCCGGATCAAGCGTATGC
AGCCGCCGCATTGCATCAGCCATGATGGATACTTTCTCGGCAGGAGCAAGGTGAGATGACAGGAGATCCT
GCCCCGGCACTTCGCCCAATAGCAGCCAGTCCCTTCCCGCTTCAGTGACAACGTCGAGCACAGCTGCGCA
AGGAACGCCCGTCGTGGCCAGCCACGATAGCCGCGCTGCCTCGTCCTGCAGTTCATTCAGGGCACCGGAC
AGGTCGGTCTTGACAAAAAGAACCGGGCGCCCCTGCGCTGACAGCCGGAACACGGCGGCATCAGAGCAGC
CGATTGTCTGTTGTGCCCAGTCATAGCCGAATAGCCTCTCCACCCAAGCGGCCGGAGAACCTGCGTGCAA
TCCATCTTGTTCAATCATGCGAAACGATCCTCATCCTGTCTCTTGATCAGATCTTGATCCCCTGCGCCAT
CAGATCCTTGGCGGCAAGAAAGCCATCCAGTTTACTTTGCAGGGCTTCCCAACCTTACCAGAGGGCGCCC
CAGCTGGCAATTCCGGTTCGCTTGCTGTCCATAAAACCGCCCAGTCTAGCTATCGCCATGTAAGCCCACT
GCAAGCTACCTGCTTTCTCTTTGCGCTTGCGTTTTCCCTTGTCCAGATAGCCCAGTAGCTGACATTCATC
CGGGGTCAGCACCGTTTCTGCGGACTGGCTTTCTACGTGTTCCGCTTCCTTTAGCAGCCCTTGCGCCCTG
AGTGCTTGCGGCAGCGTGAAGCTTTTTGCAAAAGCCTAGGCCTCCAAAAAAGCCTCCTCACTACTTCTGG
AATAGCTCAGAGGCCGAGGCGGCCTCGGCCTCTGCATAAATAAAAAAAATTAGTCAGCCATGGGGCGGAG
AATGGGCGGAACTGGGCGGAGTTAGGGGCGGGATGGGCGGAGTTAGGGGCGGGACTATGGTTGCTGACTA
ATTGAGATGCATGCTTTGCATACTTCTGCCTGCTGGGGAGCCTGGGGACTTTCCACACC
